>Addgene plasmid #160733 | pSL1749 (pDonor, R*MmeI) | addgene full sequence | sequence record 315301 | Addgene NGS Result
GACGAAAGGGCCTCGTGATACGCCTATTTTTATAGGTTAATGTCATGATAATAATGGTTTCTTAGACGTC
AGGTGGCACTTTTCGGGGAAATGTGCGCGGAACCCCTATTTGTTTATTTTTCTAAATACATTCAAATATG
TATCCGCTCATGAGACAATAACCCTGATAAATGCTTCAATAATATTGAAAAAGGAAGAGTATGAGTATTC
AACATTTCCGTGTCGCCCTTATTCCCTTTTTTGCGGCATTTTGCCTTCCTGTTTTTGCTCACCCAGAAAC
GCTGGTGAAAGTAAAAGATGCTGAAGATCAGTTGGGTGCACGAGTGGGTTACATCGAACTGGATCTCAAC
AGCGGTAAGATCCTTGAGAGTTTTCGCCCCGAAGAACGTTTTCCAATGATGAGCACTTTTAAAGTTCTGC
TATGTGGCGCGGTATTATCCCGTATTGACGCCGGGCAAGAGCAACTCGGTCGCCGCATACACTATTCTCA
GAATGACTTGGTTGAGTACTCACCAGTCACAGAAAAGCATCTTACGGATGGCATGACAGTAAGAGAATTA
TGCAGTGCTGCCATAACCATGAGTGATAACACTGCGGCCAACTTACTTCTGACAACGATCGGAGGACCGA
AGGAGCTAACCGCTTTTTTGCACAACATGGGGGATCATGTAACTCGCCTTGATCGTTGGGAACCGGAGCT
GAATGAAGCCATACCAAACGACGAGCGTGACACCACGATGCCTGTAGCAATGGCAACAACGTTGCGCAAA
CTATTAACTGGCGAACTACTTACTCTAGCTTCCCGGCAACAATTAATAGACTGGATGGAGGCGGATAAAG
TTGCAGGACCACTTCTGCGCTCGGCCCTTCCGGCTGGCTGGTTTATTGCTGATAAATCTGGAGCCGGTGA
GCGTGGCTCTCGCGGTATCATTGCAGCACTGGGGCCAGATGGTAAGCCCTCCCGTATCGTAGTTATCTAC
ACGACGGGGAGTCAGGCAACTATGGATGAACGAAATAGACAGATCGCTGAGATAGGTGCCTCACTGATTA
AGCATTGGTAACTGTCAGACCAAGTTTACTCATATATACTTTAGATTGATTTAAAACTTCATTTTTAATT
TAAAAGGATCTAGGTGAAGATCCTTTTTGATAATCTCATGACCAAAATCCCTTAACGTGAGTTTTCGTTC
CACTGAGCGTCAGACCCCGTAGAAAAGATCAAAGGATCTTCTTGAGATCCTTTTTTTCTGCGCGTAATCT
GCTGCTTGCAAACAAAAAAACCACCGCTACCAGCGGTGGTTTGTTTGCCGGATCAAGAGCTACCAACTCT
TTTTCCGAAGGTAACTGGCTTCAGCAGAGCGCAGATACCAAATACTGTTCTTCTAGTGTAGCCGTAGTTA
GGCCACCACTTCAAGAACTCTGTAGCACCGCCTACATACCTCGCTCTGCTAATCCTGTTACCAGTGGCTG
CTGCCAGTGGCGATAAGTCGTGTCTTACCGGGTTGGACTCAAGACGATAGTTACCGGATAAGGCGCAGCG
GTCGGGCTGAACGGGGGGTTCGTGCACACAGCCCAGCTTGGAGCGAACGACCTACACCGAACTGAGATAC
CTACAGCGTGAGCTATGAGAAAGCGCCACGCTTCCCGAAGGGAGAAAGGCGGACAGGTATCCGGTAAGCG
GCAGGGTCGGAACAGGAGAGCGCACGAGGGAGCTTCCAGGGGGAAACGCCTGGTATCTTTATAGTCCTGT
CGGGTTTCGCCACCTCTGACTTGAGCGTCGATTTTTGTGATGCTCGTCAGGGGGGCGGAGCCTATGGAAA
AACGCCAGCAACGCGGCCTTTTTACGGTTCCTGGCCTTTTGCTGGCCTTTTGCTCACATGTTCTTTCCTG
CGTTATCCCCTGATTCTGTGGATAACCGTATTACCGCCTTTGAGTGAGCTGATACCGCTCGCCGCAGCCG
AACTACCGAGCGCAGCGAGTCAGTGAGCGAGGAAGCGGAAGAGCGCCCAATACGCAAACCGCCTCTCCCC
GCGCGTTGGCCGATTCATTAATGCAGCCCAAGCTTTGTTGGAACAACCATAAAATGATAATTACACCCAT
AAATTGATAATTATCACACCCATAAATTGATATTGCCTCTTCATGGTCTAAACTTCAGTAAGTTTACGAC
ATTTTCCTCGAGGTCATTTCCGGGGATCCATGGAGAAAAAAATCACTGGATATACCACCGTTGATATATC
CCAATGGCATCGTAAAGAACATTTTGAGGCATTTCAGTCAGTTGCTCAATGTACCTATAACCAGACCGTT
CAGCTGGATATTACGGCCTTTTTAAAGACCGTAAAGAAAAATAAGCACAAGTTTTATCCGGCCTTTATTC
ACATTCTTGCCCGCCTGATGAATGCTCATCCGGAGTTCCGTATGGCAATGAAAGACGGTGAGCTGGTGAT
ATGGGATAGTGTTCACCCTTGTTACACCGTTTTCCATGAGCAAACTGAAACGTTTTCATCGCTCTGGAGT
GAATACCACGACGATTTCCGGCAGTTTCTACACATATATTCGCAAGATGTGGCGTGTTACGGTGAAAACC
TGGCCTATTTCCCTAAAGGGTTTATTGAGAATATGTTTTTCGTCTCAGCCAATCCCTGGGTGAGTTTCAC
CAGTTTTGATTTAAACGTGGCCAATATGGACAACTTCTTCGCCCCCGTTTTCACTATGGGCAAATATTAT
ACGCAAGGCGACAAGGTGCTGATGCCGCTGGCGATTCAGGTTCATCATGCCGTTTGTGATGGCTTCCATG
TCGGCAGAATGCTTAATGAATTACAACAGTACTGCGATGAGTGGCAGGGCGGGGCGTAATTTTTTTAAGG
CAGTTATTGGTGCCCTTCTAGAGTCCTTACTGCAGTAGTTTTGCTGAAATACTCGATTCACAAAAATATC
AACTTATGGTTGTTTTGTGAGATATCAATATATGGTTGTTTTGTGGTTAAGTTGCTGATTATAAATAATT
ATTAAATATCACTTTATGGTTGCATCAACAGGTACCGAGCTCGAATTCACTGGCCGTCGTTTTACAACGT
CGTGACTGGGAAAACCCTGGCGTTACCCAACTTAATCGCCTTGCAGCACATCCCCCTTTCGCCAGCTGGC
GTAATAGCGAAGAGGCCCGCACCGATCGCCCTTCCCAACAGTTGCGCAGCCTGAATGGCGAATGGCGCCT
GATGCGGTATTTTCTCCTTACGCATCTGTGCGGTATTTCACACCGCATATGGTGCACTCTCAGTACAATC
TGCTCTGATGCCGCATAGTTAAGCCAGCCCCGACACCCGCCAACACCCGCTGACGCGCCCTGACGGGCTT
GTCTGCTCCCGGCATCCGCTTACAGACAAGCTGTGACCGTCTCCGGGAGCTGCATGTGTCAGAGGTTTTC
ACCGTCATCACCGAAACGCGCGA
Features (pLannotate 1.2.2; 8 found; start..end, strand, type, name):
     96..200     +  promoter       AmpR promoter: bla
    201..1061    +  CDS            AmpR: β-lactamase; bla; confers resistance to ampicillin, carbenicillin, and related antibiotics
   1232..1820    +  rep_origin     ori: high-copy-number ColE1/pMB1/pBR322/pUC origin of replication
   2003..2057    +  CDS            lacI (fragment): lac repressor; lacI; The lac repressor binds to the lac operator to inhibit transcription in E. coli. This inhibition can be relieved by adding lactose or isopropyl-β-D-thiogalactopyranoside (IPTG).
   2200..2856    +  CDS            cat: CAT_ECOLX - Experimental evidence at protein level: Swiss-Prot protein existence level 1. This enzyme is an effector of chloramphenicol resistance in bacteria. From Escherichia coli. This protein is used as a marker in many commonly used cloning vectors, such as pACYC184.
   3055..3212    +  CDS            lacZα (fragment): LacZα fragment of β-galactosidase; lacZ fragment
   3218..3317    -  misc_feature   bom (fragment): basis of mobility region from pBR322
   3419..1       -  CDS            rop (fragment) (across the origin): Rop protein, which maintains plasmids at low copy number; rop
