[The description below was written by a language model from this plasmid's Addgene catalogue record and pLannotate feature annotations shown in this document.]
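Description:
pSL1749 (pDonor, R*MmeI) is a small (about 3.5 kb), high-copy bacterial plasmid built on the pUC19 backbone that serves as the mini-transposon donor for the Vibrio cholerae CRISPR-associated transposon (VchCAST) system, previously referred to as INTEGRATE. It is propagated in E. coli through the pUC/ColE1-type origin of replication and selected with ampicillin through a β-lactamase gene driven by its native bla promoter. The short lacI, lacZα, bom and rop fragments picked up by annotation are remnants of the pUC19 scaffold rather than functional parts.

The payload is the VchCAST donor DNA, a mini-transposon inserted by Gibson assembly between the lacI and lacZα remnants. The feature table does not annotate the transposon left and right ends themselves, but it does detect a complete chloramphenicol acetyltransferase (cat) coding sequence in this region. From its position this is most likely the cargo carried within the mini-transposon, although the record does not say so explicitly. No promoter is listed for the insert, consistent with its role as a DNA substrate rather than an expression cassette.

The defining modification is an MmeI recognition site engineered into the transposon right end. MmeI is a type IIS enzyme that cuts about 20 bp away from its site, so digesting genomic DNA after integration releases the transposon end along with a short tag of flanking genomic sequence. This allows insertion sites to be mapped genome-wide by transposon-insertion sequencing (Tn-seq). The plasmid encodes no transposition machinery or guide RNA, so these must be supplied from separate constructs. It is used to assess the efficiency and specificity of RNA-guided integration in bacterial genome engineering.
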