Addgene plasmid #160733: pSL1749 (pDonor, R*MmeI)
Purpose: Mini-transposon donor plasmid for V. cholerae CAST system. Mini-transposon has MmeI site in R end for Tn-seq. pUC19 vector backbone.
Depositing lab: Samuel H. Sternberg. Depositing organization: Columbia University. Publication: CRISPR RNA-guided integrases for high-efficiency, multiplexed bacterial genome engineering. Vo PLH, Ronda C, Klompe SE, Chen EE, Acree C, Wang HH, Sternberg SH. Nat Biotechnol. 2020 Nov 23. pii: 10.1038/s41587-020-00745-y. doi: 10.1038/s41587-020-00745-y. PubMed 33230293.
Backbone
  Vector backbone: pUC19
  Vector type: Bacterial Expression
Growth in bacteria
  Bacterial resistance: Ampicillin, 100 μg/mL
  Growth temperature: 37°C
  Growth strain: DH5alpha
  Copy number: High Copy
Gene/Insert
  Gene/Insert name: VchCAST donor DNA
  Species: V. cholerae
  Promoter: N/A
  Cloning method: Gibson Cloning
  Sequencing primers: 5′ TTTTACGGTTCCTGGCC; 3′ CTTCGCTATTACGCCAGCTG
Terms and licenses: Academic/Nonprofit Terms; Industry Terms: Not Available to Industry
Depositor comments: Previously referred to as INTEGRATE.
How to cite: pSL1749 (pDonor, R*MmeI) was a gift from Samuel H. Sternberg (Addgene plasmid # 160733 ; http://n2t.net/addgene:160733 ; RRID:Addgene_160733)
